>Addgene plasmid #146274 | pAc5.1B-lambdaN-HA-DmNot2_F | depositor full sequence | sequence record 288719 | Full Sequence
CTTCAAGGAATTAATTCTATATTCTAAAAACACAAATGATACTTCTAAAAAAAATCATGAATGGCATCAA
CTCTGAATCAAATCTTTGCAGATGCACCTACTTCTCATTTCCACTGTCACATCATTTTTCCAGATCTCGC
TGCCTGTTATGTGGCCCACAAACCAAGACACGTTTTATGGCCATTAAAGCTGGCTGATCGTCGCCAAACA
CCAAATACATATCAATATGTACATTCGAGAAAGAAGCGATCAAAGAAGCGTCTTCGGGCGAGTAGGAGAA
TGCGGAGGAGAAGGAGAACGAGCTGATCTAGTATCTCTCCACAATCCAATGCCAACTGACCAACTGGCCA
TATTCGGAGCAATTTGAAGCCAATTTCCATCGCCTGGCGATCGCTCCATTCTTGGCTATATGTTTTTCAC
CGTTCCCGGGGCCATTTTCAAAGACTCGTCGGTAAGATAAGATTGTGTCACTCGCTGTCTCTCTTCATTT
GTCGAAGAATGCTGAGGAATTTCGCGATGACGTCGGCGAGTATTTTGAAGAATGAGAATAATTTGTATTT
ATACGAAAATCAGTTAGTGGAATTTTCTACAAAAACATGTTATCTATAGATAATTTTGTTGCAAAATATG
TTGACTATGACAAAGATTGTATGTATATACCTTTAATGTATTCTCATTTTCTTATGTATTTATAATGGCA
ATGATGATACTGATGATATTTTAAGATGATGCCAGACCACAGGCTGATTTCTGCGTCTTTTGCCGAACGC
AGTGCATGTGCGGTTGTTGTTTTTTGGAATAGTTTCAATTTTCGGACTGTCCGCTTTGATTTCAGTTTCT
TGGCTTATTCAAAAAGCAAAGTAAAGCCAAAAAAGCGAGATGGCAATACCAAATGCGGCAAAACGGTAGT
GGAAGGAAAGGGGTGCGGGGCAGCGGAAGGAAGGGTGGGGCGGGGCGTGGCGGGGTCTGTGGCTGGGCGC
GACGTCACCGACGTTGGAGCCACTCCTTTGACCATGTGTGCGTGTGTGTATTATTCGTGTCTCGCCACTC
GCCGGTTGTTTTTTTCTTTTTATCTCGCTCTCTCTAGCGCCATCTCGTACGCATGCTCAACGCACCGCAT
GTTGCCGTGTCCTTTATGCGTCATTTTGGCTCGAAATAGGCAATTATTTAAACAAAGATTAGTCAACGAA
AACGCTAAAATAAATAAGTCTACAATATGGTTACTTATTGCCATGTGTGTGCAGCCAACGATAGCAACAA
AAGCAACAACACAGTGGCTTTCCCTCTTTCACTTTTTGTTTGCAAGCGCGTGCGAGCAAGACGGCACGAC
CGGCAAACGCAATTACGCTGACAAAGAGCAGACGAAGTTTTGGCCGAAAAACATCAAGGCGCCTGATACG
AATGCATTTGCAATAACAATTGCGATATTTAATATTGTTTATGAAGCTGTTTGACTTCAAAACACACAAA
AAAAAAAATAAAACAAATTATTTGAAAGAGAATTAGGAATCGGACAGCTTATCGTTACGGGCTAACAGCA
CACCGAGACGAAATAGCTTACCTGACGTCACAGCCTCTGGAAGAACTGCCGCCAAGCAGAGAGAGAGAGA
AAAAGAGGGAGAGCAGCTTAGACCGCATGTGCTTGTGTGTGAGGCGTCTCTCTCTTCGTCTCCTGTTTGC
GCAAACGCATAGACTGCACTGAGAAAATCGATTACCTATTTTTTATGAATGAATATTTGCACTATTACTA
TTCAAAACTATTAAGATAGCAATCACATTCAATAGCCAAATACTATACCACCTGAGCGATGCAACGAAAT
GATCAATTTGAGCAAAAATGCTGCATATTTAGGACGGCATCATTATAGAAATGCTTCTTGCTGTGTACTT
TTCTCTCGTCTGGCAGCTGTTTCGCCGTTATTGTTAAAACCGGCTTAAGTTAGGTGTGTTTTCTACGACT
AGTGATGCCCCTACTAGAAGATGTGTGTTGCACAAATGTCCCTGAATAACCAATTTGAAGTGCAGATAGC
AGTAAACGTAAGCTAATATGAATATTATTTAACTGTAATGTTTTAATATCGCTGGACATTACTAATAAAC
CCACTATAAACACATGTACATATGTATGTTTTGGCATACAATGAGTAGTTGGGGAAAAAATGTGTAAAAG
CACCGTGACCATCACAGCATAAAGATAACCAGCTGAAGTATCGAATATGAGTAACCCCCAAATTGAATCA
CATGCCGCAACTGATAGGACCCATGGAAGTACACTCTTCATGGCGATATACAAGACACACACAAGCACGA
ACACCCAGTTGCGGAGGAAATTCTCCGTAAATGAAAACCCAATCGGCGAACAATTCATACCCATATATGG
TAAAAGTTTTGAACGCGACTTGAGAGCGGAGAGCATTGCGGCTGATAAGGTTTTAGCGCTAAGCGGGCTT
TATAAAACGGGCTGCGGGACCAGTTTTCATATCACTACCGTTTGAGTTCTTGTGCTGTGTGGATACTCCT
CCCGACACAAAGCCGCTCCATCAGCCAGCAGTCGTCTAATCCAGAGACCCCGGATCGGGGTACCAACATG
GACGCACAAACACGACGACGTGAGCGTCGCGCTGAGAAACAAGCTCAATGGAAAGCTGCAAACGGTGGAT
CTCCTCCACATATGGCTTACCCATACGATGTTCCAGATTACGCTCCTCCAAGCTTGATGGCGAATTTAAA
TTTTCAACAACCCCCGAGAAGTATAGCGAACGCGGCGTTAGCTGGCCGGACAACAGGCGGATTCGGTGGT
AGCTCCCTGGCTGGCCATGTGACGCCCACGTCGGGCATGTTTCAAACCGACTTCGCCAACTCCTATCCAG
GAACGGCGAACTACGGACAGGCGCCGCAGCAGCAGCAACAACAGCAGCAGCAGCCCCAACTGTCGCCGAA
CCGGAATGCCCAGCTGTCGGTCGGCGGACCCGCCATCTCGAGCGGCAACCGCAACGCCAACCTCTTCGGC
CAGCGTCAGTTTGTGGAGCGGCGAGCCATGCAAGGATTGGGCAGTGGCCCCATGTCGAACATGGGCAACT
TCATGCAGACGGGTCGCGGCGGCTACGGAACGGGCGGAGGCGGTGGCGGTCCTTTGAATAACTTCCACGT
GTTCGGCGGCGGCGGTGGTAGCGACACCTCCACGCCTGCCCTGCTCGATCCCACGGAGTTCCCCTCGCTG
ACGAATGCGCGCGGCCAGAACGACCAGACACTGCCCCAATCGAATCCGCTCCAGCCGCCGGGCAGCAAAC
CCTATGGTAATTTCTTTACCTCTTTTGGCATGGTGAAGCAACCGACGTCAGAGCAATCGGAGTTCACGAT
GTCTAACGAGGACTTCCCTGCGTTACCGGGCACCCAAAACTCGGACGGCACAACGAACGCGGTGGGGAGC
GTCGCCGGAACAGGAGGCTCCGGAGGTGCGTCCACAGAGAACCACTTGGACGGCACGGAAAAGCCGATGA
ATTCGATAGTGGTCAGCGGATCAGCGAGCGGCAGCAGCGGTTCCAACGTCGGCGTTGTAGGCGGCAATGG
TCTCGGTGCCGTTGGCAGTGGTATAGGGGGCTTGGCAGTAGGCGGCGGCGGAGGAGCTGGTAGCTCAGGA
GGCGGAGGAGTCGGCGGCAATGCAGCCAGCGGCGTTGTCGGCGGGTCCCATGTAGGACTGGTGGGCAGTA
ACAGCGGCATTGGCGGCGTCAACAGCGTACCCAACAGCAATGCCATGATGGGCGTAGGCGGCGGCCTGGG
GAGTGGAAGCGGCTCGTCTGGGAGCGGAGCGGGCGGCGAGCATCTGAACGATAATTCCAGCAACGATAAA
CTTGTAAAGAGCGGCGTGCAAACTTCGCCAGATGGGAAGGTCACAAACATACCAGCGACCATGGTGAACA
ACCAGTTCGGCATGGTTGGCCTGCTGACGTTCATTCGGGCTGCAGAAACGGATCCCAATCTGGTGACGCT
CTCCTTGGGTACGGATCTCACGGGTTTAGGCCTGAACCTGAACTCGCAGGAGAGCTTGCATACAACCTTC
GCTGGCCCCTTCGTAGCACAGCCCTGCAGAGCACAAGACGTTGAGTTCAACGTGCCACCCGAATATCTGA
TTAACTTTGCGATAAGAGACAAACTAACAGCGCCGGTACTGAAAAAGCTGCAAGAAGACCTGCTCTTTTT
CCTTTTTTACACGAACATCGGCGATATGATGCAATTGATGGCAGCTGCTGAATTGCATAGTCGCGAGTGG
CGATACCACGTGGAGGAGAAAATATGGATAACTCGAATTCCTGGCATTGATCAATATGAAAAAAATGGTA
CAAAAGAGCGCGGCACCTTCTACTACTTTGATGCGCAAAGTTGGAAACGTTTGTCCAAGGTTTTCCAAAT
AGATCCCGAGAAATTAGATAAATGTCCCAATATAAGTGCGTTTATGAATGGACAGTCTGTATAATCTAGA
GGGCCCGCGGTTCGAAGGTAAGCCTATCCCTAACCCTCTCCTCGGTCTCGATTCTACGCGTACCGGTCAT
CATCACCATCACCATTGAGTTTAAACCCGCTGATCAGCCTCGACTGTGCCTTCTAAGGCCTGAGCTCGCT
GATCAGCCTCGATCGAGGATCCAGACATGATAAGATACATTGATGAGTTTGGACAAACCACAACTAGAAT
GCAGTGAAAAAAATGCTTTATTTGTGAAATTTGTGATGCTATTGCTTTATTTGTAACCATTATAAGCTGC
AATAAACAAGTTAACAACAACAATTGCATTCATTTTATGTTTCAGGTTCAGGGGGAGGTGTGGGAGGTTT
TTTAAAGCAAGTAAAACCTCTACAAATGTGGTATGGCTGATTATGATCAGTCGACCGATGCCCTTGAGAG
CCTTCAACCCAGTCAGCTCCTTCCGGTGGGCGCGGGGCATGACTATCGTCGCCGCACTTATGACTGTCTT
CTTTATCATGCAACTCGTAGGACAGGTGCCGGCAGCGCTCTGGGTCATTTTCGGCGAGGACCGCTTTCGC
TGGAGCGCGACGATGATCGGCCTGTCGCTTGCGGTATTCGGAATCTTGCACGCCCTCGCTCAAGCCTTCG
TCACTGGTCCCGCCACCAAACGTTTCGGCGAGAAGCAGGCCATTATCGCCGGCATGGCGGCCGACGCGCT
GGGCTACGTCTTGCTGGCGTTCGCGACGCGAGGCTGGATGGCCTTCCCCATTATGATTCTTCTCGCTTCC
GGCGGCATCGGGATGCCCGCGTTGCAGGCCATGCTGTCCAGGCAGGTAGATGACGACCATCAGGGACAGC
TTCAAGGATCGCTCGCGGCTCTTACCAGCCAGCAAAAGGCCAGGAACCGTAAAAAGGCCGCGTTGCTGGC
GTTTTTCCATAGGCTCCGCCCCCCTGACGAGCATCACAAAAATCGACGCTCAAGTCAGAGGTGGCGAAAC
CCGACAGGACTATAAAGATACCAGGCGTTTCCCCCTGGAAGCTCCCTCGTGCGCTCTCCTGTTCCGACCC
TGCCGCTTACCGGATACCTGTCCGCCTTTCTCCCTTCGGGAAGCGTGGCGCTTTCTCAATGCTCACGCTG
TAGGTATCTCAGTTCGGTGTAGGTCGTTCGCTCCAAGCTGGGCTGTGTGCACGAACCCCCCGTTCAGCCC
GACCGCTGCGCCTTATCCGGTAACTATCGTCTTGAGTCCAACCCGGTAAGACACGACTTATCGCCACTGG
CAGCAGCCACTGGTAACAGGATTAGCAGAGCGAGGTATGTAGGCGGTGCTACAGAGTTCTTGAAGTGGTG
GCCTAACTACGGCTACACTAGAAGGACAGTATTTGGTATCTGCGCTCTGCTGAAGCCAGTTACCTTCGGA
AAAAGAGTTGGTAGCTCTTGATCCGGCAAACAAACCACCGCTGGTAGCGGTGGTTTTTTTGTTTGCAAGC
AGCAGATTACGCGCAGAAAAAAAGGATCTCAAGAAGATCCTTTGATCTTTTCTACGGGGTCTGACGCTCA
GTGGAACGAAAACTCACGTTAAGGGATTTTGGTCATGAGATTATCAAAAAGGATCTTCACCTAGATCCTT
TTAAATTAAAAATGAAGTTTTAAATCAATCTAAAGTATATATGAGTAAACTTGGTCTGACAGTTACCAAT
GCTTAATCAGTGAGGCACCTATCTCAGCGATCTGTCTATTTCGTTCATCCATAGTTGCCTGACTCCCCGT
CGTGTAGATAACTACGATACGGGAGGGCTTACCATCTGGCCCCAGTGCTGCAATGATACCGCGAGACCCA
CGCTCACCGGCTCCAGATTTATCAGCAATAAACCAGCCAGCCGGAAGGGCCGAGCGCAGAAGTGGTCCTG
CAACTTTATCCGCCTCCATCCAGTCTATTAATTGTTGCCGGGAAGCTAGAGTAAGTAGTTCGCCAGTTAA
TAGTTTGCGCAACGTTGTTGCCATTGCTGCAGGCATCGTGGTGTCACGCTCGTCGTTTGGTATGGCTTCA
TTCAGCTCCGGTTCCCAACGATCAAGGCGAGTTACATGATCCCCCATGTTGTGCAAAAAAGCGGTTAGCT
CCTTCGGTCCTCCGATCGTTGTCAGAAGTAAGTTGGCCGCAGTGTTATCACTCATGGTTATGGCAGCACT
GCATAATTCTCTTACTGTCATGCCATCCGTAAGATGCTTTTCTGTGACTGGTGAGTACTCAACCAAGTCA
TTCTGAGAATAGTGTATGCGGCGACCGAGTTGCTCTTGCCCGGCGTCAACACGGGATAATACCGCGCCAC
ATAGCAGAACTTTAAAAGTGCTCATCATTGGAAAACGTTCTTCGGGGCGAAAACTCTCAAGGATCTTACC
GCTGTTGAGATCCAGTTCGATGTAACCCACTCGTGCACCCAACTGATCTTCAGCATCTTTTACTTTCACC
AGCGTTTCTGGGTGAGCAAAAACAGGAAGGCAAAATGCCGCAAAAAAGGGAATAAGGGCGACACGGAAAT
GTTGAATACTCATACTCTTCCTTTTTCAATATTATTGAAGCATTTATCAGGGTTATTGTCTCATGAGCGG
ATACATATTTGAATGTATTTAGAAAAATAAACAAATAGGGGTTCCGCGCACATTTCCCCGAAAAGTGCCA
CCTGACGTCTAAGAAACCATTATTATCATGACATTAACCTATAAAAATAGGCGTATCACGAGGCCCTTTC
GT
Features (pLannotate 1.2.2; 11 found; start..end, strand, type, name):
     56..2568    +  promoter       Ac5 promoter: Drosophila melanogaster actin 5C promoter
   2588..2653    +  CDS            N (fragment): REGN_LAMBD - Experimental evidence at protein level: Swiss-Prot protein existence level 1. Plays a role as a transcriptional antitermination factor that allows the virus to initiate its lytic phase. Activates expression of the delayed viral early genes by modifying host RNA polymerase (RNAP) into a form that is resistant to termination signals. This antitermination function requires the host NusA protein which serves to stabilize the interaction between antitermination protein N and host RNA polymerase. From Escherichia phage lambda (Bacteriophage lambda).
   2678..2704    +  CDS            3xHA (fragment): three tandem HA epitope tags
   2717..4471    +  CDS            Rga: RGA_DROME - Also known as Not2 From Drosophila melanogaster (Fruit fly).
   4497..4538    +  CDS            V5 tag: epitope tag from simian virus 5
   4638..4772    -  polyA_signal   SV40 poly(A) signal: SV40 polyadenylation signal
   4795..4879    -  CDS            large T antigen (fragment): large T antigen from SV40 (simian virus 40)
   4880..5350    +  CDS            TcR (fragment): tetracycline efflux protein; tet; confers resistance to tetracycline
   5394..5982    -  rep_origin     ori: high-copy-number ColE1/pMB1/pBR322/pUC origin of replication
   6153..7013    -  CDS            AmpR: β-lactamase; bla; confers resistance to ampicillin, carbenicillin, and related antibiotics
   7014..7118    -  promoter       AmpR promoter: bla
