[The description below was written by a language model from this plasmid's Addgene catalogue record and pLannotate feature annotations shown in this document.]
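Description:
pAc5.1B-lambdaN-HA-DmNot2_F is a 7.2 kb insect expression plasmid for producing a tagged form of the Drosophila melanogaster protein Not2 (also called Regena/Rga, CG2161) in fly cells. The catalogue lists the backbone as unknown, although the name and the annotated parts point to a pAc5.1-type vector. Expression is driven by the Drosophila actin 5C (Ac5) promoter, a strong constitutive promoter commonly used in cultured insect cells, and an SV40 polyadenylation signal lies downstream of the coding region. In bacteria the plasmid is maintained through a ColE1/pUC-type origin and selected with ampicillin via the β-lactamase gene and its own promoter. The record describes it as low copy even though the origin is annotated as a high-copy type. Short fragments annotated as SV40 large T antigen and a tetracycline resistance gene appear to be non-functional backbone remnants.

The open reading frame begins with a short fragment of the bacteriophage lambda N protein, followed by an HA epitope (annotated as part of a 3xHA tag) and then the full Not2 coding sequence. The insert carries one silent change (C267T) relative to the reference transcript. A vector-derived V5 tag sits after the insert, but the record does not say whether it is translated in frame or preceded by a stop codon. The lambda N peptide binds BoxB RNA hairpins, so a fusion of this kind is typically used in tethering assays, where the protein is recruited to a BoxB-containing reporter mRNA to test its effect on translation or mRNA stability. The HA tag allows detection of the fusion. The associated publication concerns microRNA-mediated repression and mRNA degradation, which fits such a use, though the stated purpose is simply insect expression of DmNot2.
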