Addgene plasmid #146274: pAc5.1B-lambdaN-HA-DmNot2_F
Purpose: Insect Expression of DmNot2
Depositing lab: Elisa Izaurralde. Depositing organization: Max Planck Institute for Developmental Biology. Publication: The silencing domain of GW182 interacts with PABPC1 to promote translational repression and degradation of microRNA targets and is required for target release. Zekri L, Huntzinger E, Heimstadt S, Izaurralde E. Mol Cell Biol. 2009 Dec;29(23):6220-31. doi: 10.1128/MCB.01081-09. Epub 2009 Sep 21. PubMed 19797087.
Backbone
  Vector backbone: Unknown
  Vector type: Insect Expression
Growth in bacteria
  Bacterial resistance: Ampicillin, 100 μg/mL
  Growth temperature: 37°C
  Growth strain: DH5alpha
  Copy number: Low Copy
Gene/Insert
  Gene/Insert name: DmNot2 (alt names: regena (rga); CG2138, CG2161)
  Species: D. melanogaster (fly)
  Mutation: one silent mutation C267T compared to the ORF extracted from NCBI NM_169080.1.
  Entrez Gene: Rga (a.k.a. Dmel_CG2161, CG2138, CG2161, Dmel\CG2161, NOT2, Not2, RGA, l(3)03834, not2)
  Cloning method: Unknown
Terms and licenses: Academic/Nonprofit Terms; Industry Terms: Not Available to Industry
Depositor comments: Plasmids from this collection were made available to the research community and donated after the lab closed. Please note that the sequence provided by the depositing laboratory may be theoretical/predicted or based on Sanger sequencing results. There may be discrepancies between sequencing results obtained by Addgene and the depositor sequence. If an Addgene verified sequence is not available, please contact before placing your order to request that our lab fully sequence the plasmid.
How to cite: pAc5.1B-lambdaN-HA-DmNot2_F was a gift from Elisa Izaurralde (Addgene plasmid # 146274 ; http://n2t.net/addgene:146274 ; RRID:Addgene_146274)
